>Addgene plasmid #225983 | pAG1guide_RUBY_EggCas9 | addgene full sequence | sequence record 448020 | Addgene NGS Result
CAGTTGCGTGAGCGCATACGCTACTTGCATTACAGCTTACGAACCGAACAGGCTTATGTCCACTGGGTTC
GTGCCCGAATTGATCACAGGCAGCAACGCTCTGTCATCGTTACAATCAACATGCTACCCTCCGCGAGATC
ATCCGTGTTTCAAACCCGGCAGCTTAGTTGCCGTTCTTCCGAATAGCATCGGTAACATGAGCAAAGTCTG
CCGCCTTACAACGGCTCTCCCGCTGACGCCGTCCCGGACTGATGGGCTGCCTGTATCGAGTGGTGATTTT
GTGCCGAGCTGCCGGTCGGGGAGCTGTTGGCTGGCTGGTGGCAGGATATATTGTGGTGTAAACAAATTGA
CGCTTAGACAACTTAATAACACATTGCGGACGTTTTTAATGTACTGAATTAACGCCGAATTGAATTCGAA
TAAAAGCATTTGCGTTTGGTTTATCATTGCGTTTATACAAGGACAGAGATCCACTGAGCTGGAATAGCTT
AAAACCATTATCAGAACAAAATAAACCATTTTTTGTTAAGAATCAGAGCATAGTAAACAACAGAAACAAC
CTAAGAGAGGTAACTTGTCCAAGAAGATAGCTAATTATATCTATTTTATAAAAGTTATCATAGTTTGTAA
GTCACAAAAGATGCAAATAACAGAGAAACTAGGAGACTTGAGAATATACATTCTTGTATATTTGTATTCG
AGATTGTGAAAATTTGACCATAAGTTTAAATTCTTAAAAAGATATATCTGATCTAGGTGATGGTTATAGA
CTGTAATTTTACCACATGTTTAATGATGGATAGTGACACACATGACACATCGACAACACTATAGCATCTT
ATTTAGATTACAACATGAAATTTTTCTGTAATACATGTCTTTGTACATAATTTAAAAGTAATTCCTAAGA
AATATATTTATACAAGGAGTTTAAAGAAAACATAGCATAAAGTTCAATGAGTAGTAAAAACCATATACAG
TATATAGCATAAAGTTCAATGAGTTTATTACAAAAGCATTGGTTCACTTTCTGTAACACGACGTTAAACC
TTCGTCTCCAATAGGAGCGCTACTGATTCAACATGCCAATATATACTAAATACGTTTCTACAGTCAAATG
CTTTAACGTTTCATGATTAAGTGACTATTTACCGTCAATCCTTTCCCATTCCTCCCACTAATCCAACTTT
TTAATTACTCTTAAATCACCACTAAGCTAGTAACGCCTATCATGAATTAGCTCTACTAAATCTAGCAACC
TTTCAAATTTGCAGTATTGCAGGTGTCTCTGTGTCTTTAAAATAGTTGCCTTATGATTTCTTCGGTTTCA
AGATGATCAAATAGTTATAGATTTCATGCTCACACATGCTCATTAGATGTGTACATACTTTACTTACCCA
AATCTATTTTCTCGCAAAGATTTTGATGGTAAAGCTGATTTGGTTCTATTGAACTAAATCAAACGAGTTT
CAGACTGAGTGATTCTAATCCGGCCCATTAGCCCCTAAACAGACCCACTAATTACGCAGCTTTTAATAGA
GTAATTACACCTAGTTTACCCACTAAACCACTAAGCACTAATTATCTCACAATCTAATGAGCTTCCCTCG
TAATTACTTGGGCTTTCACTCTACCATTTATTTGTAACAGTCAAGTCTCTACTGTCTCTATATAAACTCT
CTAAAGTTAACACACAATTCTCATCACAAACAAATCAACCAAAGCAACTTCTACTCTTTCTTCTTTCGAC
CTTATCAATCTGTTGAGAAATCTAGATGGATTACAAGGACCACGACGGGGATTACAAGGACCACGACATT
GATTACAAGGATGATGATGACAAGATGGCTCCGAAGAAGAAGAGGAAGGTTGGCATCCACGGGGTGCCAG
CTGCTGACAAGAAGTACTCGATCGGCCTCGATATTGGGACTAACTCTGTTGGCTGGGCCGTGATCACCGA
CGAGTACAAGGTGCCCTCAAAGAAGTTCAAGGTCCTGGGCAACACCGATCGGCATTCCATCAAGAAGAAT
CTCATTGGCGCTCTCCTGTTCGACAGCGGCGAGACGGCTGAGGCTACGCGGCTCAAGCGCACCGCCCGCA
GGCGGTACACGCGCAGGAAGAATCGCATCTGCTACCTGCAGGAGATTTTCTCCAACGAGATGGCGAAGGT
TGACGATTCTTTCTTCCACAGGCTGGAGGAGTCATTCCTCGTGGAGGAGGATAAGAAGCACGAGCGGCAT
CCAATCTTCGGCAACATTGTCGACGAGGTTGCCTACCACGAGAAGTACCCTACGATCTACCATCTGCGGA
AGAAGCTCGTGGACTCCACAGATAAGGCGGACCTCCGCCTGATCTACCTCGCTCTGGCCCACATGATTAA
GTTCAGGGGCCATTTCCTGATCGAGGGGGATCTCAACCCGGACAATAGCGATGTTGACAAGCTGTTCATC
CAGCTCGTGCAGACGTACAACCAGCTCTTCGAGGAGAACCCCATTAATGCGTCAGGCGTCGACGCGAAGG
CTATCCTGTCCGCTAGGCTCTCGAAGTCTCGGCGCCTCGAGAACCTGATCGCCCAGCTGCCGGGCGAGAA
GAAGAACGGCCTGTTCGGGAATCTCATTGCGCTCAGCCTGGGGCTCACGCCCAACTTCAAGTCGAATTTC
GATCTCGCTGAGGACGCCAAGCTGCAGCTCTCCAAGGACACATACGACGATGACCTGGATAACCTCCTGG
CCCAGATCGGCGATCAGTACGCGGACCTGTTCCTCGCTGCCAAGAATCTGTCGGACGCCATCCTCCTGTC
TGATATTCTCAGGGTGAACACCGAGATTACGAAGGCTCCGCTCTCAGCCTCCATGATCAAGCGCTACGAC
GAGCACCATCAGGATCTGACCCTCCTGAAGGCGCTGGTCAGGCAGCAGCTCCCCGAGAAGTACAAGGAGA
TCTTCTTCGATCAGTCGAAGAACGGCTACGCTGGGTACATTGACGGCGGGGCCTCTCAGGAGGAGTTCTA
CAAGTTCATCAAGCCGATTCTGGAGAAGATGGACGGCACGGAGGAGCTGCTGGTGAAGCTCAATCGCGAG
GACCTCCTGAGGAAGCAGCGGACATTCGATAACGGCAGCATCCCACACCAGATTCATCTCGGGGAGCTGC
ACGCTATCCTGAGGAGGCAGGAGGACTTCTACCCTTTCCTCAAGGATAACCGCGAGAAGATCGAGAAGAT
TCTGACTTTCAGGATCCCGTACTACGTCGGCCCACTCGCTAGGGGCAACTCCCGCTTCGCTTGGATGACC
CGCAAGTCAGAGGAGACGATCACGCCGTGGAACTTCGAGGAGGTGGTCGACAAGGGCGCTAGCGCTCAGT
CGTTCATCGAGAGGATGACGAATTTCGACAAGAACCTGCCAAATGAGAAGGTGCTCCCTAAGCACTCGCT
CCTGTACGAGTACTTCACAGTCTACAACGAGCTGACTAAGGTGAAGTATGTGACCGAGGGCATGAGGAAG
CCGGCTTTCCTGTCTGGGGAGCAGAAGAAGGCCATCGTGGACCTCCTGTTCAAGACCAACCGGAAGGTCA
CGGTTAAGCAGCTCAAGGAGGACTACTTCAAGAAGATTGAGTGCTTCGATTCGGTCGAGATCTCTGGCGT
TGAGGACCGCTTCAACGCCTCCCTGGGGACCTACCACGATCTCCTGAAGATCATTAAGGATAAGGACTTC
CTGGACAACGAGGAGAATGAGGATATCCTCGAGGACATTGTGCTGACACTCACTCTGTTCGAGGACCGGG
AGATGATCGAGGAGCGCCTGAAGACTTACGCCCATCTCTTCGATGACAAGGTCATGAAGCAGCTCAAGAG
GAGGAGGTACACCGGCTGGGGGAGGCTGAGCAGGAAGCTCATCAACGGCATTCGGGACAAGCAGTCCGGG
AAGACGATCCTCGACTTCCTGAAGAGCGATGGCTTCGCGAACCGCAATTTCATGCAGCTGATTCACGATG
ACAGCCTCACATTCAAGGAGGATATCCAGAAGGCTCAGGTGAGCGGCCAGGGGGACTCGCTGCACGAGCA
TATCGCGAACCTCGCTGGCTCGCCAGCTATCAAGAAGGGGATTCTGCAGACCGTGAAGGTTGTGGACGAG
CTGGTGAAGGTCATGGGCAGGCACAAGCCTGAGAACATCGTCATTGAGATGGCCCGGGAGAATCAGACCA
CGCAGAAGGGCCAGAAGAACTCACGCGAGAGGATGAAGAGGATCGAGGAGGGCATTAAGGAGCTGGGGTC
CCAGATCCTCAAGGAGCACCCGGTGGAGAACACGCAGCTGCAGAATGAGAAGCTCTACCTGTACTACCTC
CAGAATGGCCGCGATATGTATGTGGACCAGGAGCTGGATATTAACAGGCTCAGCGATTACGACGTCGATC
ATATCGTTCCACAGTCATTCCTGAAGGATGACTCCATTGACAACAAGGTCCTCACCAGGTCGGACAAGAA
CCGGGGCAAGTCTGATAATGTTCCTTCAGAGGAGGTCGTTAAGAAGATGAAGAACTACTGGCGCCAGCTC
CTGAATGCCAAGCTGATCACGCAGCGGAAGTTCGATAACCTCACAAAGGCTGAGAGGGGCGGGCTCTCTG
AGCTGGACAAGGCGGGCTTCATCAAGAGGCAGCTGGTCGAGACACGGCAGATCACTAAGCACGTTGCGCA
GATTCTCGACTCACGGATGAACACTAAGTACGATGAGAATGACAAGCTGATCCGCGAGGTGAAGGTCATC
ACCCTGAAGTCAAAGCTCGTCTCCGACTTCAGGAAGGATTTCCAGTTCTACAAGGTTCGGGAGATCAACA
ATTACCACCATGCCCATGACGCGTACCTGAACGCGGTGGTCGGCACAGCTCTGATCAAGAAGTACCCAAA
GCTCGAGAGCGAGTTCGTGTACGGGGACTACAAGGTTTACGATGTGAGGAAGATGATCGCCAAGTCGGAG
CAGGAGATTGGCAAGGCTACCGCCAAGTACTTCTTCTACTCTAACATTATGAATTTCTTCAAGACAGAGA
TCACTCTGGCCAATGGCGAGATCCGGAAGCGCCCCCTCATCGAGACGAACGGCGAGACGGGGGAGATCGT
GTGGGACAAGGGCAGGGATTTCGCGACCGTCAGGAAGGTTCTCTCCATGCCACAAGTGAATATCGTCAAG
AAGACAGAGGTCCAGACTGGCGGGTTCTCTAAGGAGTCAATTCTGCCTAAGCGGAACAGCGACAAGCTCA
TCGCCCGCAAGAAGGACTGGGATCCGAAGAAGTACGGCGGGTTCGACAGCCCCACTGTGGCCTACTCGGT
CCTGGTTGTGGCGAAGGTTGAGAAGGGCAAGTCCAAGAAGCTCAAGAGCGTGAAGGAGCTGCTGGGGATC
ACGATTATGGAGCGCTCCAGCTTCGAGAAGAACCCGATCGATTTCCTGGAGGCGAAGGGCTACAAGGAGG
TGAAGAAGGACCTGATCATTAAGCTCCCCAAGTACTCACTCTTCGAGCTGGAGAACGGCAGGAAGCGGAT
GCTGGCTTCCGCTGGCGAGCTGCAGAAGGGGAACGAGCTGGCTCTGCCGTCCAAGTATGTGAACTTCCTC
TACCTGGCCTCCCACTACGAGAAGCTCAAGGGCAGCCCCGAGGACAACGAGCAGAAGCAGCTGTTCGTCG
AGCAGCACAAGCATTACCTCGACGAGATCATTGAGCAGATTTCCGAGTTCTCCAAGCGCGTGATCCTGGC
CGACGCGAATCTGGATAAGGTCCTCTCCGCGTACAACAAGCACCGCGACAAGCCAATCAGGGAGCAGGCT
GAGAATATCATTCATCTCTTCACCCTGACGAACCTCGGCGCCCCTGCTGCTTTCAAGTACTTCGACACAA
CTATCGATCGCAAGAGGTACACAAGCACTAAGGAGGTCCTGGACGCGACCCTCATCCACCAGTCGATTAC
CGGCCTCTACGAGACGCGCATCGACCTGTCTCAGCTCGGGGGCGACAAGCGGCCAGCGGCGACGAAGAAG
GCGGGGCAGGCGAAGAAGAAGAAGTGAGCTCAGAGCTTTCGTTCGTATCATCGGTTTCGACAACGTTCGT
CAAGTTCAATGCATCAGTTTCATTGCGCACACACCAGAATCCTACTGAGTTTGAGTATTATGGCATTGGG
AAAACTGTTTTTCTTGTACCATTTGTTGTGCTTGTAATTTACTGTGTTTTTTATTCGGTTTTCGCTATCG
AACTGTGAAATGGAAATGGATGGAGAAGAGTTAATGAATGATATGGTCCTTTTGTTCATTCTCAAATTAA
TATTATTTGTTTTTTCTCTTATTTGTTGTGTGTTGAATTTGAAATTATAAGAGATATGCAAACATTTTGT
TTTGAGTAAAAATGTGTCAAATCGTGGCCTCTAATGACCGAAGTTAATATGAGGAGTAAAACACTTGTAG
TTGTACCATTATGCTTATTCACTAGGCAACAAATATATTTTCAGACCTAGAAAAGCTGCAAATGTTACTG
AATACAAGTATGTCCTCTTGTGTTTTAGACATTTATGAACTTTCCTTTATGTAATTTTCCAGAATCCTTG
TCAGATTCTAATCATTGCTTTATAATTATAGTTATACTCATGGATTTGTAGTTGAGTATGAAAATATTTT
TTAATGCATTTTATGACTTGCCAATTGATTGACAACGAGCTCCCTAGGCCTGTTATCCCTAACAAGTTTG
TACAAAAAAGCAGGCTCCGCGGCCGCCTTTTTTTCTTCTTCTTCGTTCATACAGTTTTTTTTTGTTTATC
AGCTTACATTTTCTTGAACCGTAGCTTTCGTTTTCTTCTTTTTAACTTTCCATTCGGAGTTTTTGTATCT
TGTTTCATAGTTTGTCCCAGGATTAGAATGATTAGGCATCGAACCTTCAAGAATTTGATTGAATAAAACA
TCTTCATTCTTAAGATATGAAGATAATCTTCAAAAGGCCCCTGGGAATCTGAAAGAAGAGAAGCAGGCCC
ATTTATATGGGAAAGAACAATAGTATTTCTTATATAGGCCCATTTAAGTTGAAAACAATCTTCAAAAGTC
CCACATCGCTTAGATAAGAAAACGAAGCTGAGTTTATATACAGCTAGAGTCGAAGTAGTGATTGGCGTAC
CAATCGGAGCTAGGGTTTTAGAGCTAGAAATAGCAAGTTAAAATAAGGCTAGTCCGTTATCAACTTGAAA
AAGTGGCACCGAGTCGGTGCTTTTTTTGGCAAAAATTTTCAGATTTTTTCTTCATCTGTAGATTTCTGGG
TTTTTTTTTCCGTTTCGTGAATCATAAGTGAAGTTTTGGATGCAAATCTGCGCGAAAAAAGTTGGACCTG
CAATGAGCTTATTTAGATAGCTAAGACAAAGTGATTGGTCCGTTGTTTCAGTTCTGATTGTCAGAGAGTT
TGTTTCGAGTCGGCGACACCAATGCGTTTTGTTAACCAGATTTCGGGTAAGAAATGTATCGAGAGTTTGT
TTCCAGACGGCTACATCATTTTCTTATGAAGGGTGAAATTAGATAGACCAAAGATTGAAACACAACATTT
CTTTCACAAAAATATAATAAACTTGATAGCATTTAGGATCAGCCATGGGCGCGCCGACCCAGCTTTCTTG
TACAAAGTGGTTCGATAATTCCGATCCAGCCTAGGCCCGGGCCTGAGGACGCGTCCATGGTTAATTAAGA
CGTCCGGACCGACTAGTGGATCCTCTAGAGTCGACCTGCAGGCATGCAAGCTTGTTTGGGGATCTAGTGT
TTTACTCCTCATATTAACTTCGGTCATTAGAGGCCACGATTTGACACATTTTTACTCAAAACAAAATGTT
TGCATATCTCTTATAATTTCAAATTCAACACACAACAAATAAGAGAAAAAACAAATAATATTAATTTGAG
AATGAACAAAAGGACCATATCATTCATTAACTCTTCTCCATCCATTTCCATTTCACAGTTCGATAGCGAA
AACCGAATAAAAAACACAGTAAATTACAAGCACAACAAATGGTACAAGAAAAACAGTTTTCCCAATGCCA
TAATACTCGAACAAGCTAGCTTACTCAGTTAGGTCTTATCTTTAATCATATTCCATAGTCCATACCATAG
CACATACAGTAGTTATATGCTGGAGAAGAGATCCAACAAAACATTCACAATGGATTATAGAAACATTTGT
TTATTCATTATAATGAGATGTTACATTCATTTAATATTAGAAAAAGCCACAAATTCATAACACAACAAGC
CAAGAAAAAAACACAAACTTAAGCACACAACCTTTTTATTTGACACACCAAATATTTCATCTTCATCTTC
ATATTCACTATCACTGGAGGCTTGGCTCAAGTTTGGCCTGCATGACGGCGTCGAGGAAATCGTCGATCGC
CTTCACGGAGGAGCCCTTCAGCTCTTTTTCCTCGTTCACGGCGTCCTTGAGCTTTTTGCCCATTTCCACG
GCGCGATTCTTCATCTCCCAGCCTTTGGAGCCCTCGTTGCGCTCAAGGATCATCTCGACGATGCGCTTGA
CCTTCTCTTTGGAGATCTCGCCTTCGAGGCCTCTAGCAAGCTCAACCGCGACGCCCATCTCATCTTCGAG
GTACTTGAGGTTGTAGGCCTGCTCGGCAGCAAGTGGCCATCCAAGCATCGGAACGCCCTCGCGAAGAGAC
TCAAGGATGCTGTTCCATCCGCAGTGGGTGAGAAAGCCGCCGATGGATTCATGGTTGAGGATCTCAAGCT
GCGGGCCGAGCTTGTACACGAGCTTGCCCTGTTTCTTCACCTTCATGCGTTCCTCAAAGCCCTCTGGCAG
CCACTCTGGGCGCATCTCTTCGTTGATGTCGAAGCCGAACGGGGCTCTGATCACCCAGAGGAATGGCTTC
TCGGAGGACTCAAGGCCAGCAGCGAGTTCCATCATCTGCGTCGGGCTGATCGTGTTCTGGGAGCCGAAGG
AGATGTAGAGGACGGAGTCCGGCTCTTTGAGGCTGAGCCACTGCACGAACTCGGCGCCTGTTGAATTGTT
GTCGGAGGAGGAGTGCTGCACTGGGGAAGCAATAAGTGGGCCGATGCCCCAGATCGGCAGCTTGGTGTAG
TTGCGGAGGATGGAGAAGCCGAGTGTCTCGATCTCTTCCACGGAGTTGCAGAGCCAGCCAAAAGACTTCA
TGGACTGGCGGAGCTGCGGCTGGAAATACTTGGACCAATCGTCGGAGCCGTCGGCATATCTGAGGAACCG
ATGGAGCTGGGACCTGCGGAACTTATGGTTCTCTGGGAAGCCTGGCAGCGGGAACTCTTGGTCGTCGGAG
TAGTTCTGGTGCGGGAGATCGTTCCAGATGGACACGTAGGCGGATGTGCCATAAGCGCCGCCTGTTGTGA
ACACCACGCCTGTAGAGCCCACATCCTTGGCCACCTGGTCAACCCAGCCGAGGAACACATCATGGATCAC
GCAGAGTGGTGGCCTGGCTGGGCTGAAATGCCTGGAGATGTAATCGCGGAGGTGCGGATCGAGGCTGATG
GTGGAATGGAAGAGGGACACCACGAGCGGGAGTGTGAGCTTATCGGTGTTCTCGATGCCCGGTGGGAGTC
CGTGGTTGGTGGAGTTGAATGGCAGCTCGACGATCCTGATGCCGCTGGAGGAGTAGGAATGGTGGTGAAG
GAGGTGCCTGAGGAAGCCGGCATTGAGCGGAGTTGTGAGCAGGGTGATGATCACGTGGGAGCGCTTGTAG
AGGAACATGGCGAGTTCGAGAAATGGCCTGAGGTGGCCCTGCGCCATGAACGGGATCATGAGGATGTGCT
GTGTCTCGCCCTCGCCGTTGGTGTTCATCTTGATGGCGGTCATGGGGCCAGGATTTTCCTCAACATCTCC
TGCTTGCTTGAGCAGGCTAAAGTTGGTTGCTCCGGATCCGGCGGAGGTGAACTTGTAGGAGCCGTGGCAA
AGTGTGCCATGATCCCAGGAGGAGTGGATCAGCTCGGCCTTCCACTTTTCACCAGCAGCGCCGAGCACAA
CGTGGAGCGGGTAGAAGTGCTCTGGAAATGGATGGGCGAGCTTCCAGTTCGGGGCCTTGCTCTCGTAGAT
GTTCACTTCCTCGAAGCGGCCGTTGATGAGGGCCTTCCTAAGCCAAGAATCGAAGGCAGCGGCCCAAGGG
GCAACACCATCGAAGTAGTGCGGTGTCTCATCGAGTGGATGTGTGGCGCTGCCGGAGCCAATAATGAGCA
CGCCATCATTCTTGAGCGGCGCGAGGGCTCTGCCGAGATTGTAGTGGTAGGTGCCGTCGAGATGTGGCTG
AACTGAGAGCTGGCACACCGGGATGTCCGCCTCTGGATACATGAGCATGAGTGGAACCCAGGCGCCGTGA
TCAAGGCCCCTCTTTTGGTCTGTCTCGGCTGTCTCGAACCCGGACTTCTTGAGGATCTCTTCCACCTTTC
TCGCAAGCTCTGGCTCGCCTGGAGCTGGGTACTTGAACTGGTACATGGCGGCTGGGTAGTCGTCGAAGTC
GTGGATGGTGTCGTTGATGTGCACGGCGTTCACGGTTGGCTTCACTGTCTCCCAGTGGCCGGAGATGATG
AGGATGGCCTTCGGCTTCTTGGAGAAAATCTTCTCGCGCCATGTCTCGAAGAACGGCCTGAGCGGATGTG
TATCCTCGACGGTGAGGATCGGGTTGCCGTGGGTGATGAAGAAGGACTCTTTGATCATCTGGTCGTTGGC
GTCCTCGCCGTTCATCATCTTCATAGGCCCGGGGTTCTCTTCTACATCACCTGCCTGCTTAAGGAGGCTA
AAATTGGTAGCTCCGCTACCGTAGCGCGGAATCGGGATGAGCTTGAGCGGCTTGGTCTTTTGGAGCGCAA
TGCCGAACTTCTCGTCCATGTCGAGGTCCTTCGGGGAGATGTCGCCTTCGAGCTTCCAGTTGAAGAACTG
GAGGAGTGTGGCGAGCATGAGGGTGAGCATCCTGATGGCGAGATTCATGCCTGGGCAAATTCTGCGGCCA
GCGCCAAATGGAAGGAGGCCGAAATCGCGGCCCTTAACATCGATCTCGCAGCCGATGAAGCGCTCTGGGC
TGAAAATATCGGCGTTCTGCCAGGCGTTTGGGTCCCTGCCAATGGCCCAGAGGTTCACGAGGATCTGGGC
ATCCTTCGGCACGATGTAGCCGTACAGCTCGACATCGGTGTCGGCCTTTCTTGGGAGCAAGAACACGGTC
GGCGGATGGAGGCGGAGTGTCTCTTTGATGATCGCCTGGAGGTACGGCAGGTTGATGATGTCGGACTCTT
GGATCTGCTTGTCCTTGCCGAGGACCTGCTTGATTTCCTCTTGGGCCTTTTCCATCATCTCTGGATTGCG
GATCAGCTCGGTCATCACCCACTCGAATGTGGAGGATGTGGTATCGGTGCCGGCGTCGAAGATGTCCACG
AGGAGGTGGTTGATCTCGCCCATCGTCAGCTCGTTCTGCTTGAACAGCTGGAGGAGCACATCGAGCACGT
CGTCGGTGGTGGTGGTAGTTGTGGTGGAGGAATCTGGGGCGAGTCTCTCGCAGATGATGCCCTGGAACAC
GGCGATCAGCTTGTCGAAGGAGCAGGCGAGCCTTCTTCTAATGCCAGATGGGTCAACGCAGCCGAGAATC
GGGAAGTAGTCGGCGTAGTTCGGCTTGCCTATATCTTCCATGATGTTCCAGATCAGCTCTTTGAACTCTT
GGCTGGTATGGGACTTGTGGTGCGCCAGCTCGACGCTGAAGAACAGCTTGCTGAGGAGGTTGAGGCTGGT
CGTAAAGGCGGCCTTGCCAATATCCACGGCCTGGCCTTTCTGGGCGCACTCTTGAACGTACTCGTAGAGC
TGCTGCACCTTGGCGTGCCTGAATGTCTGGCAGGCATCGAGTCTCTGTGGGGAGAGCAGATGCACGGCGG
TAATCTTGCGGAAGTTGCGCCACTTCGGAGACACCGGGAGCCAAGACATGGTGAGCTTGTGGTGGTCGCC
GGCTGTAACACTATTCGGGATCGTGCGGTTGGAGAGCGGGTGATCCTTCTTGAGGAACATCTCTTTGGCC
ACGTCGGCAGAGGACACAACGATGGTGGTCACAGAGCCGAGTCTGAGGGAAATGAGTGGGCCGTGAATCT
TGGCGAGGTTGGCGAAGGACCGATGCGGCTTCTTGCCCACCTCAAGGATGTTGCCGATGATCGGAAGCGG
CTTTGGTCCTGGCGGAAGCAGCTTGGTGGTCTGCTGGGAGAACAGCAGCTTGATGAAGTGGAAGCTGATG
AACCAGATCGCGAGGATCATGGCGAGGGTCGCATGATCCATACTAGTTTTCAGCGTGTCCTCTCCAAATG
AAATGAACTTCCTTATATAGAGGAAGGGTCTTGCGAAGGATAGTGGGATTGTGCGTCATCCCTTACGTCA
GTGGAGATATCACATCAATCCACTTGCTTTGAAGACGTGGTTGGAACGTCTTCTTTTTCCACGATGCTCC
TCGTGGGTGGGGGTCCATCTTTGGGACCACTGTCGGCAGAGGCATCTTGAACGATAGCCTTTCCTTTATC
GCAATGATGGCATTTGTAGGTGCCACCTTCCTTTTCTACTGTCCTTTTGATGAAGTGACAGATAGCTGGG
CAATGGAATCCGAGGAGGTTTCCCGATATTACCCTTTGTTGAAAAGTCTCAATAGCCCTTTGGTCTTCTG
AGACTGTATCTTTGATATTCTTGGAGTAGACGAGAGTGTCGTGCTCCACCATGTTCACATCAATCCACTT
GCTTTGAAGACGTGGTTGGAACGTCTTCTTTTTCCACGATGCTCCTCGTGGGTGGGGGTCCATCTTTGGG
ACCACTGTCGGCAGAGGCATCTTGAACGATAGCCTTTCCTTTTATCGCAATGATGGCATTTGTAGGTGCC
ACCTTCCTTTTCTACTGTCCTTTTGATGAAGTGACAGATAGCTGGGCAATGGAATCCGAGGAGGTTTCCC
GATATTACCCTTTGTTGAAAAGTCTCAAAACTATCAGTGTTTGACAGGATATATTGGCGGGTAAACCTAA
GAGAAAAGAGCGTTTATTAGAATAATCGGATATTTAAAAGGGCGTGAAAAGGTTTATCCGTTCGTCCATT
TGTATGTGCATGCCAACCACAGGGTTCCCCTCGGGATCAAAGTACTTTAAAGTACTTTAAAGTACTTTAA
AGTACTTTGATCCAACCCCTCCGCTGCTATAGTGCAGTCGGCTTCTGACGTTCAGTGCAGCCGTCTTCTG
AAAACGACATGTCGCACAAGTCCTAAGTTACGCGACAGGCTGCCGCCCTGCCCTTTTCCTGGCGTTTTCT
TGTCGCGTGTTTTAGTCGCATAAAGTAGAATACTTGCGACTAGAACCGGAGACATTACGCCATGAACAAG
AGCGCCGCCGCTGGCCTGCTGGGCTATGCCCGCGTCAGCACCGACGACCAGGACTTGACCAACCAACGGG
CCGAACTGCACGCGGCCGGCTGCACCAAGCTGTTTTCCGAGAAGATCACCGGCACCAGGCGCGACCGCCC
GGAGCTGGCCAGGATGCTTGACCACCTACGCCCTGGCGACGTTGTGACAGTGACCAGGCTAGACCGCCTG
GCCCGCAGCACCCGCGACCTACTGGACATTGCCGAGCGCATCCAGGAGGCCGGCGCGGGCCTGCGTAGCC
TGGCAGAGCCGTGGGCCGACACCACCACGCCGGCCGGCCGCATGGTGTTGACCGTGTTCGCCGGCATTGC
CGAGTTCGAGCGTTCCCTAATCATCGACCGCACCCGGAGCGGGCGCGAGGCCGCCAAGGCCCGAGGCGTG
AAGTTTGGCCCCCGCCCTACCCTCACCCCGGCACAGATCGCGCACGCCCGCGAGCTGATCGACCAGGAAG
GCCGCACCGTGAAAGAGGCGGCTGCACTGCTTGGCGTGCATCGCTCGACCCTGTACCGCGCACTTGAGCG
CAGCGAGGAAGTGACGCCCACCGAGGCCAGGCGGCGCGGTGCCTTCCGTGAGGACGCATTGACCGAGGCC
GACGCCCTGGCGGCCGCCGAGAATGAACGCCAAGAGGAACAAGCATGAAACCGCACCAGGACGGCCAGGA
CGAACCGTTTTTCATTACCGAAGAGATCGAGGCGGAGATGATCGCGGCCGGGTACGTGTTCGAGCCGCCC
GCGCACGTCTCAACCGTGCGGCTGCATGAAATCCTGGCCGGTTTGTCTGATGCCAAGCTGGCGGCCTGGC
CGGCCAGCTTGGCCGCTGAAGAAACCGAGCGCCGCCGTCTAAAAAGGTGATGTGTATTTGAGTAAAACAG
CTTGCGTCATGCGGTCGCTGCGTATATGATGCGATGAGTAAATAAACAAATACGCAAGGGGAACGCATGA
AGGTTATCGCTGTACTTAACCAGAAAGGCGGGTCAGGCAAGACGACCATCGCAACCCATCTAGCCCGCGC
CCTGCAACTCGCCGGGGCCGATGTTCTGTTAGTCGATTCCGATCCCCAGGGCAGTGCCCGCGATTGGGCG
GCCGTGCGGGAAGATCAACCGCTAACCGTTGTCGGCATCGACCGCCCGACGATTGACCGCGACGTGAAGG
CCATCGGCCGGCGCGACTTCGTAGTGATCGACGGAGCGCCCCAGGCGGCGGACTTGGCTGTGTCCGCGAT
CAAGGCAGCCGACTTCGTGCTGATTCCGGTGCAGCCAAGCCCTTACGACATATGGGCCACCGCCGACCTG
GTGGAGCTGGTTAAGCAGCGCATTGAGGTCACGGATGGAAGGCTACAAGCGGCCTTTGTCGTGTCGCGGG
CGATCAAAGGCACGCGCATCGGCGGTGAGGTTGCCGAGGCGCTGGCCGGGTACGAGCTGCCCATTCTTGA
GTCCCGTATCACGCAGCGCGTGAGCTACCCAGGCACTGCCGCCGCCGGCACAACCGTTCTTGAATCAGAA
CCCGAGGGCGACGCTGCCCGCGAGGTCCAGGCGCTGGCCGCTGAAATTAAATCAAAACTCATTTGAGTTA
ATGAGGTAAAGAGAAAATGAGCAAAAGCACAAACACGCTAAGTGCCGGCCGTCCGAGCGCACGCAGCAGC
AAGGCTGCAACGTTGGCCAGCCTGGCAGACACGCCAGCCATGAAGCGGGTCAACTTTCAGTTGCCGGCGG
AGGATCACACCAAGCTGAAGATGTACGCGGTACGCCAAGGCAAGACCATTACCGAGCTGCTATCTGAATA
CATCGCGCAGCTACCAGAGTAAATGAGCAAATGAATAAATGAGTAGATGAATTTTAGCGGCTAAAGGAGG
CGGCATGGAAAATCAAGAACAACCAGGCACCGACGCCGTGGAATGCCCCATGTGTGGAGGAACGGGCGGT
TGGCCAGGCGTAAGCGGCTGGGTTGTCTGCCGGCCCTGCAATGGCACTGGAACCCCCAAGCCCGAGGAAT
CGGCGTGAGCGGTCGCAAACCATCCGGCCCGGTACAAATCGGCGCGGCGCTGGGTGATGACCTGGTGGAG
AAGTTGAAGGCCGCGCAGGCCGCCCAGCGGCAACGCATCGAGGCAGAAGCACGCCCCGGTGAATCGTGGC
AAGCGGCCGCTGATCGAATCCGCAAAGAATCCCGGCAACCGCCGGCAGCCGGTGCGCCGTCGATTAGGAA
GCCGCCCAAGGGCGACGAGCAACCAGATTTTTTCGTTCCGATGCTCTATGACGTGGGCACCCGCGATAGT
CGCAGCATCATGGACGTGGCCGTTTTCCGTCTGTCGAAGCGTGACCGACGAGCTGGCGAGGTGATCCGCT
ACGAGCTTCCAGACGGGCACGTAGAGGTTTCCGCAGGGCCGGCCGGCATGGCCAGTGTGTGGGATTACGA
CCTGGTACTGATGGCGGTTTCCCATCTAACCGAATCCATGAACCGATACCGGGAAGGGAAGGGAGACAAG
CCCGGCCGCGTGTTCCGTCCACACGTTGCGGACGTACTCAAGTTCTGCCGGCGAGCCGATGGCGGAAAGC
AGAAAGACGACCTGGTAGAAACCTGCATTCGGTTAAACACCACGCACGTTGCCATGCAGCGTACGAAGAA
GGCCAAGAACGGCCGCCTGGTGACGGTATCCGAGGGTGAAGCCTTGATTAGCCGCTACAAGATCGTAAAG
AGCGAAACCGGGCGGCCGGAGTACATCGAGATCGAGCTAGCTGATTGGATGTACCGCGAGATCACAGAAG
GCAAGAACCCGGACGTGCTGACGGTTCACCCCGATTACTTTTTGATCGATCCCGGCATCGGCCGTTTTCT
CTACCGCCTGGCACGCCGCGCCGCAGGCAAGGCAGAAGCCAGATGGTTGTTCAAGACGATCTACGAACGC
AGTGGCAGCGCCGGAGAGTTCAAGAAGTTCTGTTTCACCGTGCGCAAGCTGATCGGGTCAAATGACCTGC
CGGAGTACGATTTGAAGGAGGAGGCGGGGCAGGCTGGCCCGATCCTAGTCATGCGCTACCGCAACCTGAT
CGAGGGCGAAGCATCCGCCGGTTCCTAATGTACGGAGCAGATGCTAGGGCAAATTGCCCTAGCAGGGGAA
AAAGGTCGAAAAGGTCTCTTTCCTGTGGATAGCACGTACATTGGGAACCCAAAGCCGTACATTGGGAACC
GGAACCCGTACATTGGGAACCCAAAGCCGTACATTGGGAACCGGTCACACATGTAAGTGACTGATATAAA
AGAGAAAAAAGGCGATTTTTCCGCCTAAAACTCTTTAAAACTTATTAAAACTCTTAAAACCCGCCTGGCC
TGTGCATAACTGTCTGGCCAGCGCACAGCCGAAGAGCTGCAAAAAGCGCCTACCCTTCGGTCGCTGCGCT
CCCTACGCCCCGCCGCTTCGCGTCGGCCTATCGCGGCCGCTGGCCGCTCAAAAATGGCTGGCCTACGGCC
AGGCAATCTACCAGGGCGCGGACAAGCCGCGCCGTCGCCACTCGACCGCCGGCGCCCACATCAAGGCACC
CTGCCTCGCGCGTTTCGGTGATGACGGTGAAAACCTCTGACACATGCAGCTCCCGGAGACGGTCACAGCT
TGTCTGTAAGCGGATGCCGGGAGCAGACAAGCCCGTCAGGGCGCGTCAGCGGGTGTTGGCGGGTGTCGGG
GCGCAGCCATGACCCAGTCACGTAGCGATAGCGGAGTGTATACTGGCTTAACTATGCGGCATCAGAGCAG
ATTGTACTGAGAGTGCACCATATGCGGTGTGAAATACCGCACAGATGCGTAAGGAGAAAATACCGCATCA
GGCGCTCTTCCGCTTCCTCGCTCACTGACTCGCTGCGCTCGGTCGTTCGGCTGCGGCGAGCGGTATCAGC
TCACTCAAAGGCGGTAATACGGTTATCCACAGAATCAGGGGATAACGCAGGAAAGAACATGTGAGCAAAA
GGCCAGCAAAAGGCCAGGAACCGTAAAAAGGCCGCGTTGCTGGCGTTTTTCCATAGGCTCCGCCCCCCTG
ACGAGCATCACAAAAATCGACGCTCAAGTCAGAGGTGGCGAAACCCGACAGGACTATAAAGATACCAGGC
GTTTCCCCCTGGAAGCTCCCTCGTGCGCTCTCCTGTTCCGACCCTGCCGCTTACCGGATACCTGTCCGCC
TTTCTCCCTTCGGGAAGCGTGGCGCTTTCTCATAGCTCACGCTGTAGGTATCTCAGTTCGGTGTAGGTCG
TTCGCTCCAAGCTGGGCTGTGTGCACGAACCCCCCGTTCAGCCCGACCGCTGCGCCTTATCCGGTAACTA
TCGTCTTGAGTCCAACCCGGTAAGACACGACTTATCGCCACTGGCAGCAGCCACTGGTAACAGGATTAGC
AGAGCGAGGTATGTAGGCGGTGCTACAGAGTTCTTGAAGTGGTGGCCTAACTACGGCTACACTAGAAGGA
CAGTATTTGGTATCTGCGCTCTGCTGAAGCCAGTTACCTTCGGAAAAAGAGTTGGTAGCTCTTGATCCGG
CAAACAAACCACCGCTGGTAGCGGTGGTTTTTTTGTTTGCAAGCAGCAGATTACGCGCAGAAAAAAAGGA
TCTCAAGAAGATCCTTTGATCTTTTCTACGGGGTCTGACGCTCAGTGGAACGAAAACTCACGTTAAGGGA
TTTTGGTCATGCATGATATATCTCCCAATTTGTGTAGGGCTTATTATGCACGCTTAAAAATAATAAAAGC
AGACTTGACCTGATAGTTTGGCTGTGAGCAATTATGTGCTTAGTGCATCTAACGCTTGAGTTAAGCCGCG
CCGCGAAGCGGCGTCGGCTTGAACGAATTTCTAGCTAGACATTATTTGCCGACTACCTTGGTGATCTCGC
CTTTCACGTAGTGGACAAATTCTTCCAACTGATCTGCGCGCGAGGCCAAGCGATCTTCTTCTTGTCCAAG
ATAAGCCTGTCTAGCTTCAAGTATGACGGGCTGATACTGGGCCGGCAGGCGCTCCATTGCCCAGTCGGCA
GCGACATCCTTCGGCGCGATTTTGCCGGTTACTGCGCTGTACCAAATGCGGGACAACGTAAGCACTACAT
TTCGCTCATCGCCAGCCCAGTCGGGCGGCGAGTTCCATAGCGTTAAGGTTTCATTTAGCGCCTCAAATAG
ATCCTGTTCAGGAACCGGATCAAAGAGTTCCTCCGCCGCTGGACCTACCAAGGCAACGCTATGTTCTCTT
GCTTTTGTCAGCAAGATAGCCAGATCAATGTCGATCGTGGCTGGCTCGAAGATACCTGCAAGAATGTCAT
TGCGCTGCCATTCTCCAAATTGCAGTTCGCGCTTAGCTGGATAACGCCACGGAATGATGTCGTCGTGCAC
AACAATGGTGACTTCTACAGCGCGGAGAATCTCGCTCTCTCCAGGGGAAGCCGAAGTTTCCAAAAGGTCG
TTGATCAAAGCTCGCCGCGTTGTTTCATCAAGCCTTACGGTCACCGTAACCAGCAAATCAATATCACTGT
GTGGCTTCAGGCCGCCATCCACTGCGGAGCCGTACAAATGTACGGCCAGCAACGTCGGTTCGAGATGGCG
CTCGATGACGCCAACTACCTCTGATAGTTGAGTCGATACTTCGGCGATCACCGCTTCCCCCATGATGTTT
AACTTTGTTTTAGGGCGACTGCCCTGCTGCGTAACATCGTTGCTGCTCCATAACATCAAACATCGACCCA
CGGCGTAACGCGCTTGCTGCTTGGATGCCCGAGGCATAGACTGTACCCCAAAAAAACAGTCATAACAAGC
CATGAAAACCGCCACTGCGCCGTTACCACCGCTGCGTTCGGTCAAGGTTCTGGAC
Features (pLannotate 1.2.2; 24 found; start..end, strand, type, name):
     37..60      -  promoter       Pc promoter (fragment): intI1 (promoter lies within the coding sequence); class 1 integron promoter
    319..343     +  misc_feature   LB T-DNA repeat: left border repeat from nopaline C58 T-DNA
   1821..1840    +  CDS            2xFLAG (fragment): two tandem FLAG® epitope tags
   1896..5996    +  CDS            cas9: CAS9_STRP1 - Also known as csn1 From Streptococcus pyogenes serotype M1.
   6054..6686    +  terminator     E9 terminator: terminator and polyadenylation signal from the pea rbcS-E9 gene
   6712..6736    +  protein_bind   attB1: mutant version of attB; recombination site for the Gateway® BP reaction BP Clonase™
   7155..7230    +  misc_RNA       gRNA scaffold: guide RNA scaffold for the Streptococcus pyogenes CRISPR/Cas9 system
   7617..7641    -  protein_bind   attB2: mutant version of attB; recombination site for the Gateway® BP reaction BP Clonase™
   7718..7753    +  misc_feature   MCS (fragment): pUC18/19 multiple cloning site
   7766..8062    -  terminator     E9 terminator (fragment): terminator and polyadenylation signal from the pea rbcS-E9 gene
   8085..8333    -  terminator     HSP terminator: efficient transcription terminator from the Arabidopsis thaliana heat shock protein 18.2 gene (Nagaya et al., 2010)
   9910..10734   -  CDS            DODA1: DOD1W_BETVU - Experimental evidence at transcript level: Swiss-Prot protein existence level 2. Opens the cyclic ring of dihydroxy-phenylalanine (DOPA) between carbons 4 and 5, thus producing an unstable seco-DOPA that rearranges nonenzymatically to betalamic acid. From Beta vulgaris (Sugar beet).
  10801..12291   -  CDS            CYP76AD1: C76AD_BETVU - Also known as Bv2g029890_ucyh From Beta vulgaris (Sugar beet).
  12300..12977   -  promoter       CaMV 35S promoter (enhanced): cauliflower mosaic virus 35S promoter with a duplicated enhancer region
  12992..13016   +  misc_feature   RB T-DNA repeat: right border repeat from nopaline C58 T-DNA
  13386..13787   +  CDS            Y4CG_SINFN (fragment): Protein inferred from homology: Swiss-Prot protein existence level 3. From Sinorhizobium fredii (strain NBRC 101917 / NGR234).
  14347..14976   +  CDS            pVS1 StaA: stability protein from the Pseudomonas plasmid pVS1 (Heeb et al., 2000)
  15405..16478   +  CDS            pVS1 RepA: replication protein from the Pseudomonas plasmid pVS1 (Heeb et al., 2000)
  16544..16738   +  rep_origin     pVS1 oriV: origin of replication for the Pseudomonas plasmid pVS1 (Heeb et al., 2000)
  16941..16980   +  CDS            rop (fragment): Rop protein, which maintains plasmids at low copy number; rop
  17082..17222   +  misc_feature   bom: basis of mobility region from pBR322
  17408..17996   -  rep_origin     ori: high-copy-number ColE1/pMB1/pBR322/pUC origin of replication
  18242..19029   -  CDS            SmR (fragment): aminoglycoside adenylyltransferase (Murphy, 1985); aadA; confers resistance to spectinomycin and streptomycin
  19040..19096   -  CDS            GmR (fragment): gentamycin acetyltransferase; aacC1; confers resistance to gentamycin
