[The description below was written by a language model from this plasmid's Addgene catalogue record and pLannotate feature annotations shown in this document.]
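Description:
pAG1guide_RUBY_EggCas9 is a roughly 19.2 kb plant binary vector for CRISPR/Cas9 mutagenesis of the AGAMOUS gene (AtAGAMOUS1) in Arabidopsis thaliana, assembled from the 35S:RUBY and pRU53 backbones by Gateway cloning. Outside the T-DNA it carries a ColE1/pBR322-type origin with a bom site for high-copy propagation in E. coli. It also has the pVS1 replication and stability functions (oriV, RepA, StaA), which normally support maintenance in Agrobacterium, consistent with T-DNA delivery. Bacterial selection is by spectinomycin through an aadA gene; only a short fragment of a gentamicin resistance gene is annotated.

Between the nopaline-type left and right T-DNA borders are three functional units. A Streptococcus pyogenes Cas9 coding sequence, preceded by a FLAG epitope fragment and followed by the pea rbcS-E9 terminator, is recorded as being driven by the DD45 promoter. As the "EggCas9" name suggests, this is an egg-cell-type promoter intended to place editing early, favouring heritable rather than somatic mutations; the promoter itself is not annotated in the feature table. Downstream, attB1 and attB2 sites flank the Gateway-inserted guide cassette containing the SpCas9 gRNA scaffold. The promoter driving the guide is not stated, and the sequence recorded in the guide field appears to be scaffold rather than a target spacer, so the target site within AGAMOUS is not given.

The third unit, in the opposite orientation, is the RUBY reporter under an enhanced CaMV 35S promoter with an HSP18.2 terminator. The annotated beet CYP76AD1 and DODA1 coding sequences belong to the betalain pathway, which converts tyrosine to a red pigment. An unannotated stretch downstream of DODA1 may hold the glucosyltransferase usually present in RUBY. The pigment serves as the plant selectable marker, letting transgenic plants be identified by their red colour.
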