Addgene plasmid #225983: pAG1guide_RUBY_EggCas9
Purpose: To make mutant alleles of AtAGAMOUS1 gene in Arabidopsis thaliana. The transgenics can be selected by red color appearance of plants
Depositing lab: Imran Siddiqi. Depositing organization: Centre for Cellular and Molecular Biology (CSIR-CCMB).
Backbone
  Vector backbone: 35s:RUBY and pRU53
  Vector type: Plant Expression, CRISPR
  Selectable markers: RUBY (35s:RUBY)
Growth in bacteria
  Bacterial resistance: Spectinomycin, 50 μg/mL
  Growth temperature: 37°C
  Growth strain: DH5alpha
  Copy number: High Copy
Gene/Insert
  Gene/Insert name: Guide RNA against AtAGAMOUS1
  gRNA/shRNA sequence: gttttagagctagaaatagcaagttaaaataaggc
  Species: A. thaliana (mustard weed)
  Promoter: 35s promoter to Drive RUBY and DD45p to drive Cas9
  Cloning method: Gateway Cloning
Terms and licenses: Academic/Nonprofit Terms; Industry Terms: Not Available to Industry
How to cite: pAG1guide_RUBY_EggCas9 was a gift from Imran Siddiqi (Addgene plasmid # 225983 ; http://n2t.net/addgene:225983 ; RRID:Addgene_225983)
